>Addgene plasmid #138762 | pPD531 VP16-ZF54 | addgene full sequence | sequence record 320191 | Addgene NGS Result
GACGGATCGGGAGATCTCCCGATCCCCTATGGTGCACTCTCAGTACAATCTGCTCTGATGCCGCATAGTT
AAGCCAGTATCTGCTCCCTGCTTGTGTGTTGGAGGTCGCTGAGTAGTGCGCGAGCAAAATTTAAGCTACA
ACAAGGCAAGGCTTGACCGACAATTGCATGAAGAATCTGCTTAGGGTTAGGCGTTTTGCGCTGCTTCGCG
ATGTACGGGCCAGATATACGCGTTGACATTGATTATTGACTAGTTATTAATAGTAATCAATTACGGGGTC
ATTAGTTCATAGCCCATATATGGAGTTCCGCGTTACATAACTTACGGTAAATGGCCCGCCTGGCTGACCG
CCCAACGACCCCCGCCCATTGACGTCAATAATGACGTATGTTCCCATAGTAACGCCAATAGGGACTTTCC
ATTGACGTCAATGGGTGGAGTATTTACGGTAAACTGCCCACTTGGCAGTACATCAAGTGTATCATATGCC
AAGTACGCCCCCTATTGACGTCAATGACGGTAAATGGCCCGCCTGGCATTATGCCCAGTACATGACCTTA
TGGGACTTTCCTACTTGGCAGTACATCTACGTATTAGTCATCGCTATTACCATGGTGATGCGGTTTTGGC
AGTACATCAATGGGCGTGGATAGCGGTTTGACTCACGGGGATTTCCAAGTCTCCACCCCATTGACGTCAA
TGGGAGTTTGTTTTGGCACCAAAATCAACGGGACTTTCCAAAATGTCGTAACAACTCCGCCCCATTGACG
CAAATGGGCGGTAGGCGTGTACGGTGGGAGGTCTATATAAGCAGAGCTCTCTGGCTAACTAGAGAACCCA
CTGCTTACTGGCTTATCGAAATTAATACGACTCACTATAGGGAGTCCCAAGCTGGCTAGCGCCACCATGG
ATTATAAGGATCACGATGGCGACTACAAGGACCACGATATTGACTACAAAGACGATGACGATAAAATGGC
TCCTAAGAAAAAGCGCAAAGTCGGTATCCATGGCGTTCCCGGATCCGTCGACGGTGGACTGCAGGCCCCA
CCAACCGATGTTTCTTTAGGTGATGAGTTACATTTGGACGGTGAGGACGTAGCTATGGCACATGCAGATG
CCTTAGACGATTTTGACTTGGATATGTTAGGAGATGGAGATTCACCAGGACCTGGTTTCACACCACACGA
TTCAGCTCCATACGGTGCTTTGGACATGGCCGATTTCGAATTTGAACAGATGTTTACTGATGCCTTGGGT
ATAGACGAATACGGTGGTGGAGGTACCGGTGGAGCTAGACCCGGGGAGCGCCCCTTCCAGTGTCGCATTT
GCATGCGGAACTTTTCGAATAAAACTGATTTGGGTAGACATACCCGTACTCATACCGGTGAAAAACCGTT
TCAGTGTCGGATCTGTATGCGAAATTTCTCCAGAAGAGATATGTTGAGAAGACATCTACGTACGCACACC
GGCGAGAAGCCATTCCAATGCCGAATATGCATGCGCAACTTCAGTAGAATGGATCATTTGGCTGGTCACC
TAAAAACCCACCTGAGAGGATCTTAAGCGGCCGCTCGAGTCTAGAGGGCCCGTTTAAACCCGCTGATCAG
CCTCGACTGTGCCTTCTAGTTGCCAGCCATCTGTTGTTTGCCCCTCCCCCGTGCCTTCCTTGACCCTGGA
AGGTGCCACTCCCACTGTCCTTTCCTAATAAAATGAGGAAATTGCATCGCATTGTCTGAGTAGGTGTCAT
TCTATTCTGGGGGGTGGGGTGGGGCAGGACAGCAAGGGGGAGGATTGGGAAGTCAATAGCAGGCATGCTG
GGGATGCGGTGGGCTCTATGGCTTCTGAGGCGGAAAGAACCAGCTGGGGCTCTAGGGGGTATCCCC
[124 nt withheld, positions 1887-2010]
C
[91 nt withheld, positions 2012-2102]
A
[49 nt withheld, positions 2104-2152]
CCTTTGACGTTGGAGTCCACGTTCTTT
[37 nt withheld, positions 2180-2216]
ACCCTATCTCGGTCTATTCTTTTGATTTATAAGGGATTTTGCCGATTTCGGCCTATTGGTTAAAAAATGA
GCTGATTTAACAAAAATTTAACGCGAATTAATTCTGTGGAATGTGTGTCAGTTAGGCTCAATTAGTCAGC
AACCATAGTCCCGCCCCTAACTCCGCCCATCCCGCCCCTAACTCCGCCCAGTTCCGCCCATTCTCCGCCC
CATGGCTGACTAATTTTTTTTATTTATGCAGAGGCCGAGGCCGCCTCTGCCTCTGAGCTATTCCAGAAGT
AGTGAGGAGGCTTTTTTGGAGGCCTAGGCTTTTGCAAAAAGCTCCCGGGAGCTTGTATATCCATTTTCGG
AGGTTGGGCTTCGGAATCGTTTTCCGGGACGCCGGCTGGATGATCCTCCAGCGCGGGGATCTCATGCTGG
AGTTCTTCGCCCACCCCAACTTGTTTATTGCAGCTTATAATGGTTACAAATAAAGCAATAGCATCACAAA
TTTCACAAATAAAGCATTTTTTTCACTGCATTCTAGTTGTGGTTTGTCCAAACTCATCAATGTATCTTAT
CATGTCTGTATACCGTCGACCTCTAGCTAGAGCTTGGCGTAATCATGGTCATAGCTGTTTCCTGTGTGAA
ATTGTTATCCGCTCACAATTCCACACAACATACGAGCCGGAAGCATAAAGTGTAAAGCCTGGGGTGCCTA
ATGAGTGAGCTAACTCACATTAATTGCGTTGCGCTCACTGCCCGCTTTCCAGTCGGGAAACCTGTCGTGC
CAGCTGCATTAATGAATCGGCCAACGCGCGGGGAGAGGCGGTTTGCGTATTGGGCGCTCTTCCGCTTCCT
CGCTCACTGACTCGCTGCGCTCGGTCGTTCGGCTGCGGCGAGCGGTATCAGCTCACTCAAAGGCGGTAAT
ACGGTTATCCACAGAATCAGGGGATAACGCAGGAAAGAACATGTGAGCAAAAGGCCAGCAAAAGGCCAGG
AACCGTAAAAAGGCCGCGTTGCTGGCGTTTTTCCATAGGCTCCGCCCCCCTGACGAGCATCACAAAAATC
GACGCTCAAGTCAGAGGTGGCGAAACCCGACAGGACTATAAAGATACCAGGCGTTTCCCCCTGGAAGCTC
CCTCGTGCGCTCTCCTGTTCCGACCCTGCCGCTTACCGGATACCTGTCCGCCTTTCTCCCTTCGGGAAGC
GTGGCGCTTTCTCATAGCTCACGCTGTAGGTATCTCAGTTCGGTGTAGGTCGTTCGCTCCAAGCTGGGCT
GTGTGCACGAACCCCCCGTTCAGCCCGACCGCTGCGCCTTATCCGGTAACTATCGTCTTGAGTCCAACCC
GGTAAGACACGACTTATCGCCACTGGCAGCAGCCACTGGTAACAGGATTAGCAGAGCGAGGTATGTAGGC
GGTGCTACAGAGTTCTTGAAGTGGTGGCCTAACTACGGCTACACTAGAAGAACAGTATTTGGTATCTGCG
CTCTGCTGAAGCCAGTTACCTTCGGAAAAAGAGTTGGTAGCTCTTGATCCGGCAAACAAACCACCGCTGG
TAGCGGTGGTTTTTTTGTTTGCAAGCAGCAGATTACGCGCAGAAAAAAAGGATCTCAAGAAGATCCTTTG
ATCTTTTCTACGGGGTCTGACGCTCAGTGGAACGAAAACTCACGTTAAGGGATTTTGGTCATGAGATTAT
CAAAAAGGATCTTCACCTAGATCCTTTTAAATTAAAAATGAAGTTTTAAATCAATCTAAAGTATATATGA
GTAAACTTGGTCTGACAGTTACCAATGCTTAATCAGTGAGGCACCTATCTCAGCGATCTGTCTATTTCGT
TCATCCATAGTTGCCTGACTCCCCGTCGTGTAGATAACTACGATACGGGAGGGCTTACCATCTGGCCCCA
GTGCTGCAATGATACCGCGAGATCCACGCTCACCGGCTCCAGATTTATCAGCAATAAACCAGCCAGCCGG
AAGGGCCGAGCGCAGAAGTGGTCCTGCAACTTTATCCGCCTCCATCCAGTCTATTAATTGTTGCCGGGAA
GCTAGAGTAAGTAGTTCGCCAGTTAATAGTTTGCGCAACGTTGTTGCCATTGCTACAGGCATCGTGGTGT
CACGCTCGTCGTTTGGTATGGCTTCATTCAGCTCCGGTTCCCAACGATCAAGGCGAGTTACATGATCCCC
CATGTTGTGCAAAAAAGCGGTTAGCTCCTTCGGTCCTCCGATCGTTGTCAGAAGTAAGTTGGCCGCAGTG
TTATCACTCATGGTTATGGCAGCACTGCATAATTCTCTTACTGTCATGCCATCCGTAAGATGCTTTTCTG
TGACTGGTGAGTACTCAACCAAGTCATTCTGAGAATAGTGTATGCGGCGACCGAGTTGCTCTTGCCCGGC
GTCAATACGGGATAATACCGCGCCACATAGCAGAACTTTAAAAGTGCTCATCATTGGAAAACGTTCTTCG
GGGCGAAAACTCTCAAGGATCTTACCGCTGTTGAGATCCAGTTCGATGTAACCCACTCGTGCACCCAACT
GATCTTCAGCATCTTTTACTTTCACCAGCGTTTCTGGGTGAGCAAAAACAGGAAGGCAAAATGCCGCAAA
AAAGGGAATAAGGGCGACACGGAAATGTTGAATACTCATACTCTTCCTTTTTCAATATTATTGAAGCATT
TATCAGGGTTATTGTCTCATGAGCGGATACATATTTGAATGTATTTAGAAAAATAAACAAATAGGGGTTC
CGCGCACATTTCCCCGAAAAGTGCCACCTGACGTC
Features (pLannotate 1.2.2; 21 found; start..end, strand, type, name):
     28..80      -  misc_feature   bom (fragment): basis of mobility region from pBR322
    235..614     +  enhancer       CMV enhancer: human cytomegalovirus immediate early enhancer
    615..818     +  promoter       CMV promoter: human cytomegalovirus (CMV) immediate early promoter
    814..847     +  LTR            5' LTR (truncated) (fragment): truncated 5' long terminal repeat (LTR) from HIV-1
    863..881     +  promoter       T7 promoter: promoter for bacteriophage T7 RNA polymerase
    952..975     +  CDS            3xFLAG (fragment): three tandem FLAG® epitope tags
   1045..1278    +  CDS            VP16_HHV11 (fragment): Experimental evidence at protein level: Swiss-Prot protein existence level 1. May play a role in the aggregation of tegument proteins around nucleocapsids during virus morphogenesis. From Human herpesvirus 1 (strain 17) (HHV-1) (Human herpes simplex virus 1).
   1617..1728    +  polyA_signal   bGH poly(A) signal: bovine growth hormone polyadenylation signal
   1845..1866    +  promoter       SV40 promoter (fragment): SV40 enhancer and early promoter
   1887..2315    +  rep_origin     f1 ori (sequence partly withheld): f1 bacteriophage origin of replication; arrow indicates direction of (+) strand synthesis
   2320..2342    +  promoter       SV40 promoter (fragment): SV40 enhancer and early promoter
   2343..2534    +  promoter       SV40 promoter: SV40 early promoter
   2561..2659    +  CDS            ble (fragment): BLE_KLEPN - Experimental evidence at protein level: Swiss-Prot protein existence level 1. Binding protein with a strong affinity to the bleomycin family of antibiotics. Binds to CL990; an antimitotic-antibiotic compound. From Klebsiella pneumoniae.
   2654..2775    +  polyA_signal   SV40 poly(A) signal: SV40 polyadenylation signal
   2848..2864    -  protein_bind   lac operator: The lac repressor binds to the lac operator to inhibit transcription in E. coli. This inhibition can be relieved by adding lactose or isopropyl-β-D-thiogalactopyranoside (IPTG). lac repressor encoded by lacI
   2872..2902    -  promoter       lac promoter: promoter for the E. coli lac operon
   2917..2938    -  protein_bind   CAP binding site: CAP binding activates transcription in the presence of cAMP. E. coli catabolite activator protein
   2951..3043    -  CDS            lacI (fragment): lac repressor; lacI; The lac repressor binds to the lac operator to inhibit transcription in E. coli. This inhibition can be relieved by adding lactose or isopropyl-β-D-thiogalactopyranoside (IPTG).
   3226..3814    -  rep_origin     ori: high-copy-number ColE1/pMB1/pBR322/pUC origin of replication
   3985..4845    -  CDS            AmpR: β-lactamase; bla; confers resistance to ampicillin, carbenicillin, and related antibiotics
   4846..4950    -  promoter       AmpR promoter: bla
