[The description below was written by a language model from this plasmid's Addgene catalogue record and pLannotate feature annotations shown in this document.]
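Description:
pPD531 VP16-ZF54 is a mammalian expression plasmid from the COMET toolkit, a set of parts for composing customizable genetic programs in mammalian cells. It is built on pPD005, a pcDNA-type backbone adapted for Golden Gate assembly, and the sequenced record is about 5 kb. In bacteria it is maintained at high copy through a ColE1/pUC-type origin and selected with ampicillin via the β-lactamase gene and its native promoter. An f1 phage origin is also present. Downstream of the expression cassette lies an SV40 early promoter followed only by a short fragment of a bleomycin-family resistance gene (ble) and an SV40 polyadenylation signal, so the annotation shows no intact mammalian selection marker. This suggests use by transient transfection, although the record does not say so.

The payload is a synthetic transcription factor inserted between NheI and NotI sites. The human cytomegalovirus immediate-early enhancer and promoter drive constitutive transcription, and a bovine growth hormone polyadenylation signal terminates it. A T7 promoter sits just upstream of the coding region, as is usual in pcDNA-derived vectors. The open reading frame begins with an N-terminal 3xFLAG epitope for antibody detection, followed by a portion of the herpes simplex virus VP16 protein, which serves as a transcriptional activation domain. The ZF54 portion, by its name a zinc-finger DNA-binding domain, is not separately annotated in the feature table, but it presumably occupies the unannotated stretch between VP16 and the poly(A) signal. The fusion would be expected to activate promoters carrying ZF54 binding sites, giving a constitutively expressed activator for synthetic gene circuits. The record does not identify the target sequence or a matching reporter construct.
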