Addgene plasmid #138762: pPD531 VP16-ZF54
Purpose: Constitutive expression of VP16-ZF54 under the CMV promoter.
Depositing lab: Joshua Leonard. Depositing organization: Northwestern University. Publication: The COMET toolkit for composing customizable genetic programs in mammalian cells. Donahue PS, Draut JW, Muldoon JJ, Edelstein HI, Bagheri N, Leonard JN. Nat Commun. 2020 Feb 7;11(1):779. doi: 10.1038/s41467-019-14147-5. PubMed 32034124.
Backbone
  Vector backbone: pPD005 pcDNA Golden Gate
  Vector type: Mammalian Expression, Synthetic Biology
Growth in bacteria
  Bacterial resistance: Ampicillin, 100 μg/mL
  Growth temperature: 37°C
  Growth strain: DH5alpha
  Copy number: High Copy
Gene/Insert
  Gene/Insert name: VP16-ZF54
  Species: Synthetic
  Promoter: CMV
  Tag / fusion protein: 3xFlag (N terminal on insert)
  Cloning method: Restriction Enzyme; 5′ cloning site NheI (not destroyed); 3′ cloning site NotI (not destroyed)
  Sequencing primers: 5′ CGCAAATGGGCGGTAGGCGTG; 3′ TAGAAGGCACAGTCGAGG
Terms and licenses: Academic/Nonprofit Terms; Industry Terms: Not Available to Industry
Depositor comments: Leonard Lab plasmid reference number: L1299
How to cite: pPD531 VP16-ZF54 was a gift from Joshua Leonard (Addgene plasmid # 138762 ; http://n2t.net/addgene:138762 ; RRID:Addgene_138762)
