>Addgene plasmid #138762 | pPD531 VP16-ZF54 | depositor partial sequence | sequence record 268191 | VP16-ZF54 gene
ATGGATTATAAGGATCACGATGGCGACTACAAGGACCACGATATTGACTACAAAGACGATGACGATAAAA
TGGCTCCTAAGAAAAAGCGCAAAGTCGGTATCCATGGCGTTCCCGGATCCGTCGACGGTGGACTGCAGGC
CCCACCAACCGATGTTTCTTTAGGTGATGAGTTACATTTGGACGGTGAGGACGTAGCTATGGCACATGCA
GATGCCTTAGACGATTTTGACTTGGATATGTTAGGAGATGGAGATTCACCAGGACCTGGTTTCACACCAC
ACGATTCAGCTCCATACGGTGCTTTGGACATGGCCGATTTCGAATTTGAACAGATGTTTACTGATGCCTT
GGGTATAGACGAATACGGTGGTGGAGGTACCGGTGGAGCTAGACCCGGGGAGCGCCCCTTCCAGTGTCGC
ATTTGCATGCGGAACTTTTCGAATAAAACTGATTTGGGTAGACATACCCGTACTCATACCGGTGAAAAAC
CGTTTCAGTGTCGGATCTGTATGCGAAATTTCTCCAGAAGAGATATGTTGAGAAGACATCTACGTACGCA
CACCGGCGAGAAGCCATTCCAATGCCGAATATGCATGCGCAACTTCAGTAGAATGGATCATTTGGCTGGT
CACCTAAAAACCCACCTGAGAGGATCTTAA
